>Addgene plasmid #173175 | pM355 | addgene full sequence | sequence record 341548 | Addgene NGS Result
GGTACCGATTAGTGAACGGATCTCGACGGTATCGATCACGAGACTAGCCTCGAGCGGCCGCCCCCTTCAC
CGAGGGCCTATTTCCCATGATTCCTTCATATTTGCATATACGATACAAGGCTGTTAGAGAGATAATTGGA
ATTAATTTGACTGTAAACACAAAGATATTAGTACAAAATACGTGACGTAGAAAGTAATAATTTCTTGGGT
AGTTTGCAGTTTTAAAATTATGTTTTAAAATGGACTATCATATGCTTACCGTAACTTGAAAGTATTTCGA
TTTCTTGGCTTTATATATCTTGTGGAAAGGACGAAACACCGGGAGACCGAGAGAGGGTCTCAGTTTGAGA
GCTAGGCCGGGAGCACATGAGGATCACCCATGTGCCACGAGCGACATGAGGATCACCCATGTCGCTCGTG
TTCCCTCTTCGTAGAGGATCACCCTACGTCTACATGAGGATCACCCATGTTCTGGTAGAGGATCACCCTA
CCTCTCGTAGAGGATCACCCTACGTCTGCAGGAGGATCACCCCTGCTCTCGAGGAGGATCACCCCTCGTC
TGACTGAGGATCACCCAGTCTCTGCTAGAGGATCACCCTAGCTCTCCTTGAGGATCACCCAAGGGGCCTA
GCAAGTTCAAATAAGGCTAGTCCGTTATCAACTTGGCCAACATGAGGATCACCCATGTCTGCAGGGCCAA
GTGGCACCGAGTCGGTGCTTTTTTTGAATTCTCGACCTCGAGACAAATGGCAGTATTCATCCACAATTTT
AAAAGAAAAGGGGGGATTGGGGGGTACAGTGCAGGGGAAAGAATAGTAGACATAATAGCAACAGACATAC
AAACTAAAGAATTACAAAAACAAATTACAAAAATTCAAAATTTTCGGGTTTATTACAGGGACAGCAGAGA
TCCACTTTGGCCGCGGCTCGAGGGGGTTGGGGTTGCGCCTTTTCCAAGGCAGCCCTGGGTTTGCGCAGGG
ACGCGGCTGCTCTGGGCGTGGTTCCGGGAAACGCAGCGGCGCCGACCCTGGGACTCGCACATTCTTCACG
TCCGTTCGCAGCGTCACCCGGATCTTCGCCGCTACCCTTGTGGGCCCCCCGGCGACGCTTCCTGCTCCGC
CCCTAAGTCGGGAAGGTTCCTTGCGGTTCGCGGCGTGCCGGACGTGACAAACGGAAGCCGCACGTCTCAC
TAGTACCCTCGCAGACGGACAGCGCCAGGGAGCAATGGCAGCGCGCCGACCGCGATGGGCTGTGGCCAAT
AGCGGCTGCTCAGCAGGGCGCGCCGAGAGCAGCGGCCGGGAAGGGGCGGTGCGGGAGGCGGGGTGTGGGG
CGGTAGTGTGGGCCCTGTTCCTGCCCGCGCGGTGTTCCGCATTCTGCAAGCCTCCGGAGCGCACGTCGGC
AGTCGGCTCCCTCGTTGACCGAATCACCGACCTCTCTCCCCAGGGGGATCCACCGGAGCTTACCATGACC
GAGTACAAGCCCACGGTGCGCCTCGCCACCCGCGACGACGTCCCCAGGGCCGTACGCACCCTCGCCGCCG
CGTTCGCCGACTACCCCGCCACGCGCCACACCGTCGATCCGGACCGCCACATCGAGCGGGTCACCGAGCT
GCAAGAACTCTTCCTCACGCGCGTCGGGCTCGACATCGGCAAGGTGTGGGTCGCGGACGACGGCGCCGCG
GTGGCGGTCTGGACCACGCCGGAGAGCGTCGAAGCGGGGGCGGTGTTCGCCGAGATCGGCCCGCGCATGG
CCGAGTTGAGCGGTTCCCGGCTGGCCGCGCAGCAACAGATGGAAGGCCTCCTGGCGCCGCACCGGCCCAA
GGAGCCCGCGTGGTTCCTGGCCACCGTCGGCGTCTCGCCCGACCACCAGGGCAAGGGTCTGGGCAGCGCC
GTCGTGCTCCCCGGAGTGGAGGCGGCCGAGCGCGCCGGGGTGCCCGCCTTCCTGGAAACCTCCGCGCCCC
GCAACCTCCCCTTCTACGAGCGGCTCGGCTTCACCGTCACCGCCGACGTCGAGGTGCCCGAAGGACCGCG
CACCTGGTGCATGACCCGCAAGCCCGGTGCCTGACGCCCGCCCCACGACCCGCAGCGCCCGACCGAAAGG
AGCGCACGACCCCATGCATCGGTACCTTTAAGACCAATGACTTACAAGGCAGCTGTAGATCTTAGCCACT
TTCTAGAGTCGGGGCGGCCGGCCGCTTCGAGCAGACATGATAAGATACATTGATGAGTTTGGACAAACCA
CAACTAGAATGCAGTGAAAAAAATGCTTTATTTGTGAAATTTGTGATGCTATTGCTTTATTTGTAACCAT
TATAAGCTGCAATAAACAAGTTAACAACAACAATTGCATTCATTTTATGTTTCAGGTTCAGGGGGAGGTG
TGGGAGGTTTTTTAAAGCAAGTAAAACCTCTACAAATGTGGTAAAATCGATAAGGATCCGTCGACCGATG
CCCTTGAGAGCCTTCAACCCAGTCAGCTCCTTCCGGTGGGCGCGGGGCATGACTATCGTCGCCGCACTTA
TGACTGTCTTCTTTATCATGCAACTCGTAGGACAGGTGCCGGCAGCGCTCTTCCGCTTCCTCGCTCACTG
ACTCGCTGCGCTCGGTCGTTCGGCTGCGGCGAGCGGTATCAGCTCACTCAAAGGCGGTAATACGGTTATC
CACAGAATCAGGGGATAACGCAGGAAAGAACATGTGAGCAAAAGGCCAGCAAAAGGCCAGGAACCGTAAA
AAGGCCGCGTTGCTGGCGTTTTTCCATAGGCTCCGCCCCCCTGACGAGCATCACAAAAATCGACGCTCAA
GTCAGAGGTGGCGAAACCCGACAGGACTATAAAGATACCAGGCGTTTCCCCCTGGAAGCTCCCTCGTGCG
CTCTCCTGTTCCGACCCTGCCGCTTACCGGATACCTGTCCGCCTTTCTCCCTTCGGGAAGCGTGGCGCTT
TCTCATAGCTCACGCTGTAGGTATCTCAGTTCGGTGTAGGTCGTTCGCTCCAAGCTGGGCTGTGTGCACG
AACCCCCCGTTCAGCCCGACCGCTGCGCCTTATCCGGTAACTATCGTCTTGAGTCCAACCCGGTAAGACA
CGACTTATCGCCACTGGCAGCAGCCACTGGTAACAGGATTAGCAGAGCGAGGTATGTAGGCGGTGCTACA
GAGTTCTTGAAGTGGTGGCCTAACTACGGCTACACTAGAAGAACAGTATTTGGTATCTGCGCTCTGCTGA
AGCCAGTTACCTTCGGAAAAAGAGTTGGTAGCTCTTGATCCGGCAAACAAACCACCGCTGGTAGCGGTGG
TTTTTTTGTTTGCAAGCAGCAGATTACGCGCAGAAAAAAAGGATCTCAAGAAGATCCTTTGATCTTTTCT
ACGGGGTCTGACGCTCAGTGGAACGAAAACTCACGTTAAGGGATTTTGGTCATGAGATTATCAAAAAGGA
TCTTCACCTAGATCCTTTTAAATTAAAAATGAAGTTTTAAATCAATCTAAAGTATATATGAGTAAACTTG
GTCTGACAGTTACCAATGCTTAATCAGTGAGGCACCTATCTCAGCGATCTGTCTATTTCGTTCATCCATA
GTTGCCTGACTCCCCGTCGTGTAGATAACTACGATACGGGAGGGCTTACCATCTGGCCCCAGTGCTGCAA
TGATACCGCGGGACCCACGCTCACCGGCTCCAGATTTATCAGCAATAAACCAGCCAGCCGGAAGGGCCGA
GCGCAGAAGTGGTCCTGCAACTTTATCCGCCTCCATCCAGTCTATTAATTGTTGCCGGGAAGCTAGAGTA
AGTAGTTCGCCAGTTAATAGTTTGCGCAACGTTGTTGCCATTGCTACAGGCATCGTGGTGTCACGCTCGT
CGTTTGGTATGGCTTCATTCAGCTCCGGTTCCCAACGATCAAGGCGAGTTACATGATCCCCCATGTTGTG
CAAAAAAGCGGTTAGCTCCTTCGGTCCTCCGATCGTTGTCAGAAGTAAGTTGGCCGCAGTGTTATCACTC
ATGGTTATGGCAGCACTGCATAATTCTCTTACTGTCATGCCATCCGTAAGATGCTTTTCTGTGACTGGTG
AGTACTCAACCAAGTCATTCTGAGAATAGTGTATGCGGCGACCGAGTTGCTCTTGCCCGGCGTCAATACG
GGATAATACCGCGCCACATAGCAGAACTTTAAAAGTGCTCATCATTGGAAAACGTTCTTCGGGGCGAAAA
CTCTCAAGGATCTTACCGCTGTTGAGATCCAGTTCGATGTAACCCACTCGTGCACCCAACTGATCTTCAG
CATCTTTTACTTTCACCAGCGTTTCTGGGTGAGCAAAAACAGGAAGGCAAAATGCCGCAAAAAAGGGAAT
AAGGGCGACACGGAAATGTTGAATACTCATACTCTTCCTTTTTCAATATTATTGAAGCATTTATCAGGGT
TATTGTCTCATGAGCGGATACATATTTGAATGTATTTAGAAAAATAAACAAATAGGGGTTCCGCGCACAT
TTCCCCGAAAAGTGCCACCTG
[124 nt withheld, positions 4502-4625]
C
[91 nt withheld, positions 4627-4717]
A
[49 nt withheld, positions 4719-4767]
CCTTTGACGTTGGAGTCCACGTTCTTT
[37 nt withheld, positions 4795-4831]
ACCCTATCTCGGTCTATTCTTTTGATTTATAAGGGATTTTGCCGATTTCGGCCTATTGGTTAAAAAATGA
GCTGATTTAACAAAAATTTAACGCGAATTTTAACAAAATATTAACGCTTACAATTTGCCATTCGCCATTC
AGGCTGCGCAACTGTTGGGAAGGGCGATCGGTGCGGGCCTCTTCGCTATTACGCCAGCCCAAGCTACCAT
GATAAGTAAGTAATATTAAGGTACGGGAGGTACTTGGAGCGGCCGCAATAAAATATCTTTATTTTCATTA
CATCTGTGTGTTGGTTTTTTGTGTGAATCGATAGTACTAACATACGCTCTCCATCAAAACAAAACGAAAC
AAAACAAACTAGCAAAATAGGCTGTCCCCAGTGCAAGTGCAGGTGCCAGAACATTTCTCTATCGATA
Features (pLannotate 1.2.2; 22 found; start..end, strand, type, name):
      6..22      +  CDS            Rev (fragment): human immunodeficiency virus 1 (HIV-1) Rev protein; rev; enhances nuclear export of unspliced and incompletely spliced viral mRNAs
     72..312     +  promoter       U6 promoter: RNA polymerase III promoter for human U6 snRNA
    365..383     +  misc_RNA       MS2 stem loop: stem loop that binds the bacteriophage MS2 coat protein
    394..412     +  misc_RNA       MS2 stem loop: stem loop that binds the bacteriophage MS2 coat protein
    452..470     +  misc_RNA       MS2 stem loop: stem loop that binds the bacteriophage MS2 coat protein
    629..665     +  misc_RNA       gRNA scaffold (fragment): guide RNA scaffold for the Streptococcus pyogenes CRISPR/Cas9 system
    670..688     +  misc_RNA       MS2 stem loop: stem loop that binds the bacteriophage MS2 coat protein
    699..718     +  misc_RNA       gRNA scaffold (fragment): guide RNA scaffold for the Streptococcus pyogenes CRISPR/Cas9 system
    767..884     +  misc_feature   cPPT/CTS: central polypurine tract and central termination sequence of HIV-1
    933..1443    +  promoter       hPGK promoter: human phosphoglycerate kinase 1 promoter
   1465..2064    +  CDS            PuroR (fragment): puromycin N-acetyltransferase; pac from Streptomyces; confers resistance to puromycin
   2107..2175    +  CDS            nef (fragment): NEF_HV1Z2 - Experimental evidence at protein level: Swiss-Prot protein existence level 1. Extracellular Nef protein targets CD4(+) T-lymphocytes for apoptosis by interacting with CXCR4 surface receptors. From Human immunodeficiency virus type 1 group M subtype D (isolate Z2/CDC-Z34) (HIV-1).
   2211..2332    -  polyA_signal   SV40 poly(A) signal: SV40 polyadenylation signal
   2355..2423    -  CDS            large T antigen (fragment): large T antigen from SV40 (simian virus 40)
   2439..2571    +  CDS            TcR (fragment): tetracycline efflux protein; tet; confers resistance to tetracycline
   2751..3339    -  rep_origin     ori: high-copy-number ColE1/pMB1/pBR322/pUC origin of replication
   3510..4370    -  CDS            AmpR: β-lactamase; bla; confers resistance to ampicillin, carbenicillin, and related antibiotics
   4371..4475    -  promoter       AmpR promoter: bla
   4502..4930    +  rep_origin     f1 ori (sequence partly withheld): f1 bacteriophage origin of replication; arrow indicates direction of (+) strand synthesis
   4962..5029    -  CDS            lacZα (fragment): LacZα fragment of β-galactosidase; lacZ fragment
   5088..5136    +  polyA_signal   poly(A) signal: synthetic polyadenylation signal
   5150..5241    +  misc_feature   pause site: RNA polymerase II transcriptional pause signal from the human α2 globin gene
