[The description below was written by a language model from this plasmid's Addgene catalogue record and pLannotate feature annotations shown in this document.]
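Description:
pM355 is an empty guide-RNA expression backbone for CRISPR-based work in mammalian cells, built on the pGL3-Basic plasmid (about 5.2 kb in total). It is maintained in E. coli as a high-copy plasmid through a ColE1/pUC-type origin and an ampicillin resistance gene (β-lactamase with its own promoter). An f1 phage origin is also present, along with the synthetic poly(A) signal and transcriptional pause site characteristic of the pGL3 backbone.

The payload is a human U6 RNA polymerase III promoter driving a Streptococcus pyogenes Cas9 guide RNA scaffold that has been engineered to carry MS2 binding sites. The catalogue describes this as gRNA-12xMBS. The automated annotation detects only four individual MS2 stem loops and two scaffold fragments in this region, probably because the scaffold is interrupted by the inserted hairpins and variant repeats are not all recognised. No spacer is present; the record lists BsaI and EcoRI as retained cloning sites, with BsaI at the 5′ end where a targeting sequence would be introduced. Downstream, a human PGK promoter drives a puromycin N-acetyltransferase gene for selection of transfected mammalian cells, followed by an SV40 poly(A) signal annotated on the opposite strand. A cPPT/CTS element and short Rev and nef fragments suggest the cassette was lifted from a lentiviral gRNA vector, but no LTRs or packaging signal are annotated, so it appears to be a transfection plasmid rather than a packageable vector.

The MS2 hairpins recruit MS2 coat protein fusions to a Cas9-bound guide. The associated publication concerns background-suppressed live imaging of genomic loci using a split-fluorophore CRISPR system, for which this plasmid supplies the tagged guide RNA.
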