Addgene plasmid #173175: pM355
Purpose: (Empty Backbone) Expresses gRNA-12xMBS from hU6 promoter
Depositing lab: Hajin Kim. Depositing organization: Ulsan National Institute of Science and Technology (UNIST). Publication: Background-suppressed live visualization of genomic loci with an improved CRISPR system based on a split fluorophore. Chaudhary N, Nho SH, Cho H, Gantumur N, Ra JS, Myung K, Kim H. Genome Res. 2020 Sep;30(9):1306-1316. doi: 10.1101/gr.260018.119. Epub 2020 Sep 4. PubMed 32887690.
Backbone
  Vector backbone: pGL3-Basic
  Backbone manufacturer: Promega
  Backbone size w/o insert (bp): 4837
  Total vector size (bp): 5248
  Vector type: Mammalian Expression, CRISPR
  Selectable markers: Puromycin
Growth in bacteria
  Bacterial resistance: Ampicillin, 100 μg/mL
  Growth temperature: 37°C
  Growth strain: DH5alpha
  Copy number: High Copy
Gene/Insert
  Gene/Insert name: gRNA-12xMBS backbone
  gRNA/shRNA sequence: Empty
  Species: Synthetic
  Promoter: hU6
  Cloning method: Restriction Enzyme; 5′ cloning site BsaI (not destroyed); 3′ cloning site EcoRI (not destroyed)
  Sequencing primers: 5′ cccttcaccgagggcctatttccc; 3′ CTATTCTTTCCCCTGCACTGTACCC
Terms and licenses: Academic/Nonprofit Terms; Industry Terms: Not Available to Industry
How to cite: pM355 was a gift from Hajin Kim (Addgene plasmid # 173175 ; http://n2t.net/addgene:173175 ; RRID:Addgene_173175)
